>Addgene plasmid #162117 | pEpicVector3mC_Puro-T2A-mCherry-ProtC-FLAG-AU1 | addgene full sequence | sequence record 318310 | Addgene NGS Result
GGCTCCGGTGCCCGTCAGTGGGCAGAGCGCACATCGCCCACAGTCCCCGAGAAGTTGGGGGGAGGGGTCG
GCAATTGAACCGGTGCCTAGAGAAGGTGGCGCGGGGTAAACTGGGAAAGTGATGTCGTGTACTGGCTCCG
CCTTTTTCCCGAGGGTGGGGGAGAACCGTATATAAGTGCAGTAGTCGCCGTGAACGTTCTTTTTCGCAAC
GGGTTTGCCGCCAGAACACAGGTAAGTGCCGTGTGTGGTTCCCGCGGGCCTGGCCTCTTTACGGGTTATG
GCCCTTGCGTGCCTTGAATTACTTCCACCTGGCTGCAGTACGTGATTCTTGATCCCGAGCTTCGGGTTGG
AAGTGGGTGGGAGAGTTCGAGGCCTTGCGCTTAAGGAGCCCCTTCGCCTCGTGCTTGAGTTGAGGCCTGG
CCTGGGCGCTGGGGCCGCCGCGTGCGAATCTGGTGGCACCTTCGCGCCTGTCTCGCTGCTTTCGATAAGT
CTCTAGCCATTTAAAATTTTTGATGACCTGCTGCGACGCTTTTTTTCTGGCAAGATAGTCTTGTAAATGC
GGGCCAAGATCTGCACACTGGTATTTCGGTTTTTGGGGCCGCGGGCGGCGACGGGGCCCGTGCGTCCCAG
CGCACATGTTCGGCGAGGCGGGGCCTGCGAGCGCGGCCACCGAGAATCGGACGGGGGTAGTCTCAAGCTG
GCCGGCCTGCTCTGGTGCCTGGTCTCGCGCCGCCGTGTATCGCCCCGCCCTGGGCGGCAAGGCTGGCCCG
GTCGGCACCAGTTGCGTGAGCGGAAAGATGGCCGCTTCCCGGCCCTGCTGCAGGGAGCTCAAAATGGAGG
ACGCGGCGCTCGGGAGAGCGGGCGGGTGAGTCACCCACACAAAGGAAAAGGGCCTTTCCGTCCTCAGCCG
TCGCTTCATGTGACTCCACGGAGTACCGGGCGCCGTCCAGGCACCTCGATTAGTTCTCGAGCTTTTGGAG
TACGTCGTCTTTAGGTTGGGGGGAGGGGTTTTATGCGATGGAGTTTCCCCACACTGAGTGGGTGGAGACT
GAAGTTAGGCCAGCTTGGCACTTGATGTAATTCTCCTTGGAATTTGCCCTTTTTGAGTTTGGATCTTGGT
TCATTCTCAAGCCTCAGACAGTGGTTCAAAGTTTTTTTCTTCCATTTCAGGTGTCGTGACAAGTTTGTAC
AAAAAAGCAGGCTGCCACCATGACCGAGTACAAGCCCACGGTGCGCCTCGCCACCCGCGACGACGTCCCC
AGGGCCGTACGCACCCTCGCCGCCGCGTTCGCCGACTACCCCGCCACGCGCCACACCGTCGATCCGGACC
GCCACATCGAGCGGGTCACCGAGCTGCAAGAACTCTTCCTCACGCGCGTCGGGCTCGACATCGGCAAGGT
GTGGGTCGCGGACGACGGCGCCGCGGTGGCGGTCTGGACCACGCCGGAGAGCGTCGAAGCGGGGGCGGTG
TTCGCCGAGATCGGCCCGCGCATGGCCGAGTTGAGCGGTTCCCGGCTGGCCGCGCAGCAACAGATGGAAG
GCCTCCTGGCGCCGCACCGGCCCAAGGAGCCCGCGTGGTTCCTGGCCACCGTCGGCGTCTCGCCCGACCA
CCAGGGCAAGGGTCTGGGCAGCGCCGTCGTGCTCCCCGGAGTGGAGGCGGCCGAGCGCGCCGGGGTGCCC
GCCTTCCTGGAGACCTCCGCGCCCCGCAACCTCCCCTTCTACGAGCGGCTCGGCTTCACCGTCACCGCCG
ACGTCGAGGTGCCCGAAGGACCGCGCACCTGGTGCATGACCCGCAAGCCCGGTGCCGGAAGCGGAGAGGG
CAGGGGAAGTCTTCTAACATGCGGGGACGTGGAGGAAAATCCCGGCCCCATGGTGAGCAAGGGCGAGGAG
GATAACATGGCCATCATCAAGGAGTTCATGCGCTTCAAGGTGCACATGGAGGGCTCCGTGAACGGCCACG
AGTTCGAGATCGAGGGCGAGGGCGAGGGCCGCCCCTACGAGGGCACCCAGACCGCCAAGCTGAAGGTGAC
CAAGGGTGGCCCCCTGCCCTTCGCCTGGGACATCCTGTCCCCTCAGTTCATGTACGGCTCCAAGGCCTAC
GTGAAGCACCCCGCCGACATCCCCGACTACTTGAAGCTGTCCTTCCCCGAGGGCTTCAAGTGGGAGCGCG
TGATGAACTTCGAGGACGGCGGCGTGGTGACCGTGACCCAGGACTCCTCCCTGCAGGACGGCGAGTTCAT
CTACAAGGTGAAGCTGCGCGGCACCAACTTCCCCTCCGACGGCCCCGTAATGCAGAAGAAGACCATGGGC
TGGGAGGCCTCCTCCGAGCGGATGTACCCCGAGGACGGCGCCCTGAAGGGCGAGATCAAGCAGAGGCTGA
AGCTGAAGGACGGCGGCCACTACGACGCTGAGGTCAAGACCACCTACAAGGCCAAGAAGCCCGTGCAGCT
GCCCGGCGCCTACAACGTCAACATCAAGTTGGACATCACCTCCCACAACGAGGACTACACCATCGTGGAA
CAGTACGAACGCGCCGAGGGCCGCCACTCCACCGGCGGCATGGACGAGCTGTACAAGGGTGGCAGCGGCG
GCGGCGGCTCTGGCGGCGAAGATCAAGTTGATCCTCGTCTGATCGACGGCAAGGACTACAAAGACGATGA
CGACAAGGACACCTACAGATACATCTAAACCCAGCTTTCTTGTACAAAGTGGTGATAATCGAATTCCGAT
AATCAACCTCTGGATTACAAAATTTGTGAAAGATTGACTGGTATTCTTAACTATGTTGCTCCTTTTACGC
TATGTGGATACGCTGCTTTAATGCCTTTGTATCATGCTATTGCTTCCCGTATGGCTTTCATTTTCTCCTC
CTTGTATAAATCCTGGTTGCTGTCTCTTTATGAGGAGTTGTGGCCCGTTGTCAGGCAACGTGGCGTGGTG
TGCACTGTGTTTGCTGACGCAACCCCCACTGGTTGGGGCATTGCCACCACCTGTCAGCTCCTTTCCGGGA
CTTTCGCTTTCCCCCTCCCTATTGCCACGGCGGAACTCATCGCCGCCTGCCTTGCCCGCTGCTGGACAGG
GGCTCGGCTGTTGGGCACTGACAATTCCGTGGTGTTGTCGGGGAAGCTGACGTCCTTTCCATGGCTGCTC
GCCTGTGTTGCCACCTGGATTCTGCGCGGGACGTCCTTCTGCTACGTCCCTTCGGCCCTCAATCCAGCGG
ACCTTCCTTCCCGCGGCCTGCTGCCGGCTCTGCGGCCTCTTCCGCGTCTTCGCCTTCGCCCTCAGACGAG
TCGGATCTCCCTTTGGGCCGCCTCCCCGCATCGGGAATTCCCGCGGTTCGCTTTAAGACCAATGACTTAC
AAGGCAGCTGTAGATCTTAGCCACTTTTTAAAAGAAAAGGGGGGACTGGAAGGGCTAATTCACTCCCAAC
GAAGACAAGATCTGCTTTTTGCTTGTACTGGGTCTCTCTGGTTAGACCAGATCTGAGCCTGGGAGCTCTC
TGGCTAACTAGGGAACCCACTGCTTAAGCCTCAATAAAGCTTGCCTTGAGTGCTTCAAGTAGTGTGTGCC
CGTCTGTTGTGTGACTCTGGTAACTAGAGATCCCTCAGACCCTTTTAGTCAGTGTGGAAAATCTCTAGCA
GTAGTAGTTCATGTCATCTTATTATTCAGTATTTATAACTTGCAAAGAAATGAATATCAGAGAGTGAGAG
GAACTTGTTTATTGCAGCTTATAATGGTTACAAATAAAGCAATAGCATCACAAATTTCACAAATAAAGCA
TTTTTTTCACTGCATTCTAGTTGTGGTTTGTCCAAACTCATCAATGTATCTTATCATGTCTGGCTCTAGC
TATCCCGCCCCTAACTCCGCCCATCCCGCCCCTAACTCCGCCCAGTTCCGCCCATTCTCCGCCCCATGGC
TGACTAATTTTTTTTATTTATGCAGAGGCCGAGGCCGCCTCGGCCTCTGAGCTATTCCAGAAGTAGTGAG
GAGGCTTTTTTGGAGGCCTAGGGACGTACCCAATTCGCCCTATAGTGAGTCGTATTACGCGCGCTCACTG
GCCGTCGTTTTACAACGTCGTGACTGGGAAAACCCTGGCGTTACCCAACTTAATCGCCTTGCAGCACATC
CCCCTTTCGCCAGCTGGCGTAATAGCGAAGAGGCCCGCACCGATCGCCCTTCCCAACAGTTGCGCAGCCT
GAATGGCGAATGGG
[124 nt withheld, positions 4215-4338]
C
[91 nt withheld, positions 4340-4430]
A
[49 nt withheld, positions 4432-4480]
CCTTTGACGTTGGAGTCCACGTTCTTT
[37 nt withheld, positions 4508-4544]
ACCCTATCTCGGTCTATTCTTTTGATTTATAAGGGATTTTGCCGATTTCGGCCTATTGGTTAAAAAATGA
GCTGATTTAACAAAAATTTAACGCGAATTTTAACAAAATATTAACGCTTACAATTTAGGTGGCACTTTTC
GGGGAAATGTGCGCGGAACCCCTATTTGTTTATTTTTCTAAATACATTCAAATATGTATCCGCTCATGAG
ACAATAACCCTGATAAATGCTTCAATAATATTGAAAAAGGAAGAGTATGAGTATTCAACATTTCCGTGTC
GCCCTTATTCCCTTTTTTGCGGCATTTTGCCTTCCTGTTTTTGCTCACCCAGAAACGCTGGTGAAAGTAA
AAGATGCTGAAGATCAGTTGGGTGCACGAGTGGGTTACATCGAACTGGATCTCAACAGCGGTAAGATCCT
TGAGAGTTTTCGCCCCGAAGAACGTTTTCCAATGATGAGCACTTTTAAAGTTCTGCTATGTGGCGCGGTA
TTATCCCGTATTGACGCCGGGCAAGAGCAACTCGGTCGCCGCATACACTATTCTCAGAATGACTTGGTTG
AGTACTCACCAGTCACAGAAAAGCATCTTACGGATGGCATGACAGTAAGAGAATTATGCAGTGCTGCCAT
AACCATGAGTGATAACACTGCGGCCAACTTACTTCTGACAACGATCGGAGGACCGAAGGAGCTAACCGCT
TTTTTGCACAACATGGGGGATCATGTAACTCGCCTTGATCGTTGGGAACCGGAGCTGAATGAAGCCATAC
CAAACGACGAGCGTGACACCACGATGCCTGTAGCAATGGCAACAACGTTGCGCAAACTATTAACTGGCGA
ACTACTTACTCTAGCTTCCCGGCAACAATTAATAGACTGGATGGAGGCGGATAAAGTTGCAGGACCACTT
CTGCGCTCGGCCCTTCCGGCTGGCTGGTTTATTGCTGATAAATCTGGAGCCGGTGAGCGTGGGTCTCGCG
GTATCATTGCAGCACTGGGGCCAGATGGTAAGCCCTCCCGTATCGTAGTTATCTACACGACGGGGAGTCA
GGCAACTATGGATGAACGAAATAGACAGATCGCTGAGATAGGTGCCTCACTGATTAAGCATTGGTAACTG
TCAGACCAAGTTTACTCATATATACTTTAGATTGATTTAAAACTTCATTTTTAATTTAAAAGGATCTAGG
TGAAGATCCTTTTTGATAATCTCATGACCAAAATCCCTTAACGTGAGTTTTCGTTCCACTGAGCGTCAGA
CCCCGTAGAAAAGATCAAAGGATCTTCTTGAGATCCTTTTTTTCTGCGCGTAATCTGCTGCTTGCAAACA
AAAAAACCACCGCTACCAGCGGTGGTTTGTTTGCCGGATCAAGAGCTACCAACTCTTTTTCCGAAGGTAA
CTGGCTTCAGCAGAGCGCAGATACCAAATACTGTTCTTCTAGTGTAGCCGTAGTTAGGCCACCACTTCAA
GAACTCTGTAGCACCGCCTACATACCTCGCTCTGCTAATCCTGTTACCAGTGGCTGCTGCCAGTGGCGAT
AAGTCGTGTCTTACCGGGTTGGACTCAAGACGATAGTTACCGGATAAGGCGCAGCGGTCGGGCTGAACGG
GGGGTTCGTGCACACAGCCCAGCTTGGAGCGAACGACCTACACCGAACTGAGATACCTACAGCGTGAGCT
ATGAGAAAGCGCCACGCTTCCCGAAGAGAGAAAGGCGGACAGGTATCCGGTAAGCGGCAGGGTCGGAACA
GGAGAGCGCACGAGGGAGCTTCCAGGGGGAAACGCCTGGTATCTTTATAGTCCTGTCGGGTTTCGCCACC
TCTGACTTGAGCGTCGATTTTTGTGATGCTCGTCAGGGGGGCGGAGCCTATGGAAAAACGCCAGCAACGC
GGCCTTTTTACGGTTCCTGGCCTTTTGCTGGCCTTTTGCTCACATGTTCTTTCCTGCGTTATCCCCTGAT
TCTGTGGATAACCGTATTACCGCCTTTGAGTGAGCTGATACCGCTCGCCGCAGCCGAACGACCGAGCGCA
GCGAGTCAGTGAGCGAGGAAGCGGAAGAGCGCCCAATACGCAAACCGCCTCTCCCCGCGCGTTGGCCGAT
TCATTAATGCAGCTGGCACGACAGGTTTCCCGACTGGAAAGCGGGCAGTGAGCGCAACGCAATTAATGTG
AGTTAGCTCACTCATTAGGCACCCCAGGCTTTACACTTTATGCTTCCGGCTCGTATGTTGTGTGGAATTG
TGAGCGGATAACAATTTCACACAGGAAACAGCTATGACCATGATTACGCCAAGCGCGCAATTAACCCTCA
CTAAAGGGAACAAAAGCTGGAGCTGCAAGCTTAATGTAGTCTTATGCAATACTCTTGTAGTCTTGCAACA
TGGTAACGATGAGTTAGCAACATGCCTTACAAGGAGAGAAAAAGCACCGTGCATGCCGATTGGTGGAAGT
AAGGTGGTACGATCGTGCCTTATTAGGAAGGCAACAGACGGGTCTGACATGGATTGGACGAACCACTGAA
TTGCCGCATTGCAGAGATATTGTATTTAAGTGCCTAGCTCGATACATAAACGGGTCTCTCTGGTTAGACC
AGATCTGAGCCTGGGAGCTCTCTGGCTAACTAGGGAACCCACTGCTTAAGCCTCAATAAAGCTTGCCTTG
AGTGCTTCAAGTAGTGTGTGCCCGTCTGTTGTGTGACTCTGGTAACTAGAGATCCCTCAGACCCTTTTAG
TCAGTGTGGAAAATCTCTAGCAGTGGCGCCCGAACAGGGACTTGAAAGCGAAAGGGAAACCAGAGGAGCT
CTCTCGACGCAGGACTCGGCTTGCTGAAGCGCGCACGGCAAGAGGCGAGGGGCGGCGACTGGTGAGTACG
CCAAAAATTTTGACTAGCGGAGGCTAGAAGGAGAGAGATGGGTGCGAGAGCGTCAGTATTAAGCGGGGGA
GAATTAGATCGCGATGGGAAAAAATTCGGTTAAGGCCAGGGGGAAAGAAAAAATATAAATTAAAACATAT
AGTATGGGCAAGCAGGGAGCTAGAACGATTCGCAGTTAATCCTGGCCTGTTAGAAACATCAGAAGGCTGT
AGACAAATACTGGGACAGCTACAACCATCCCTTCAGACAGGATCAGAAGAACTTAGATCATTATATAATA
CAGTAGCAACCCTCTATTGTGTGCATCAAAGGATAGAGATAAAAGACACCAAGGAAGCTTTAGACAAGAT
AGAGGAAGAGCAAAACAAAAGTAAGACCACCGCACAGCAAGCGGCCGCTGATCTTCAGACCTGGAGGAGG
AGATATGAGGGACAATTGGAGAAGTGAATTATATAAATATAAAGTAGTAAAAATTGAACCATTAGGAGTA
GCACCCACCAAGGCAAAGAGAAGAGTGGTGCAGAGAGAAAAAAGAGCAGTGGGAATAGGAGCTTTGTTCC
TTGGGTTCTTGGGAGCAGCAGGAAGCACTATGGGCGCAGCGTCAATGACGCTGACGGTACAGGCCAGACA
ATTATTGTCTGGTATAGTGCAGCAGCAGAACAATTTGCTGAGGGCTATTGAGGCGCAACAGCATCTGTTG
CAACTCACAGTCTGGGGCATCAAGCAGCTCCAGGCAAGAATCCTGGCTGTGGAAAGATACCTAAAGGATC
AACAGCTCCTGGGGATTTGGGGTTGCTCTGGAAAACTCATTTGCACCACTGCTGTGCCTTGGAATGCTAG
TTGGAGTAATAAATCTCTGGAACAGATTTGGAATCACACGACCTGGATGGAGTGGGACAGAGAAATTAAC
AATTACACAAGCTTAATACACTCCTTAATTGAAGAATCGCAAAACCAGCAAGAAAAGAATGAACAAGAAT
TATTGGAATTAGATAAATGGGCAAGTTTGTGGAATTGGTTTAACATAACAAATTGGCTGTGGTATATAAA
ATTATTCATAATGATAGTAGGAGGCTTGGTAGGTTTAAGAATAGTTTTTGCTGTACTTTCTATAGTGAAT
AGAGTTAGGCAGGGATATTCACCATTATCGTTTCAGACCCACCTCCCAACCCCGAGGGGACCCGACAGGC
CCGAAGGAATAGAAGAAGAAGGTGGAGAGAGAGACAGAGACAGATCCATTCGATTAGTGAACGGATCTCG
ACGGTATCGCTAGCTTTTAAAAGAAAAGGGGGGATTGGGGGGTACAGTGCAGGGGAAAGAATAGTAGACA
TAATAGCAACAGACATACAAACTAAAGAATTACAAAAACAAATTACAAAAATTCAAAATTTTACTAGTGA
TTATCGGATCAACTTTGTATAGAAAAGTTG
Features (pLannotate 1.2.2; 33 found; start..end, strand, type, name):
     20..231     +  promoter       EF-1α core promoter: core promoter for human elongation factor EF-1α
    232..341     +  intron         EF-1α intron A (fragment): intron upstream of the start codon of human EF-1α
    967..1170    +  intron         EF-1α intron A: truncated intron upstream of the start codon of human EF-1α
   1179..1203    +  protein_bind   attB1: mutant version of attB; recombination site for the Gateway® BP reaction BP Clonase™
   1210..1806    +  CDS            PuroR (fragment): puromycin N-acetyltransferase; pac from Streptomyces; confers resistance to puromycin
   1816..1869    +  CDS            T2A: 2A peptide from Thosea asigna virus capsid protein Eukaryotic ribosomes fail to insert a peptide bond between the Gly and Pro residues, yielding separate polypeptides.
   1870..2577    +  CDS            mCherry: mCherry is a basic (constitutively fluorescent) red fluorescent protein published in 2004, derived from Discosoma sp.. It is reported to be a very rapidly-maturing monomer with low acid sensitivity.
   2640..2663    +  CDS            3xFLAG (fragment): three tandem FLAG® epitope tags
   2689..2713    -  protein_bind   attB2: mutant version of attB; recombination site for the Gateway® BP reaction BP Clonase™
   2731..3319    +  misc_feature   WPRE: woodchuck hepatitis virus posttranscriptional regulatory element
   3386..3405    +  misc_feature   cPPT/CTS (fragment): central polypurine tract and central termination sequence of HIV-1
   3407..3640    +  LTR            3' LTR (ΔU3): self-inactivating 3' long terminal repeat (LTR) from HIV-1
   3712..3833    +  polyA_signal   SV40 poly(A) signal: SV40 polyadenylation signal
   3873..4008    +  rep_origin     SV40 ori: SV40 origin of replication
   4029..4047    -  promoter       T7 promoter: promoter for bacteriophage T7 RNA polymerase
   4055..4210    +  CDS            lacZα (fragment): LacZα fragment of β-galactosidase; lacZ fragment
   4215..4643    +  rep_origin     f1 ori (sequence partly withheld): f1 bacteriophage origin of replication; arrow indicates direction of (+) strand synthesis
   4696..4800    +  promoter       AmpR promoter: bla
   4801..5661    +  CDS            AmpR: β-lactamase; bla; confers resistance to ampicillin, carbenicillin, and related antibiotics
   5832..6420    +  rep_origin     ori: high-copy-number ColE1/pMB1/pBR322/pUC origin of replication
   6603..6695    +  CDS            lacI (fragment): lac repressor; lacI; The lac repressor binds to the lac operator to inhibit transcription in E. coli. This inhibition can be relieved by adding lactose or isopropyl-β-D-thiogalactopyranoside (IPTG).
   6708..6729    +  protein_bind   CAP binding site: CAP binding activates transcription in the presence of cAMP. E. coli catabolite activator protein
   6744..6774    +  promoter       lac promoter: promoter for the E. coli lac operon
   6782..6798    +  protein_bind   lac operator: The lac repressor binds to the lac operator to inhibit transcription in E. coli. This inhibition can be relieved by adding lactose or isopropyl-β-D-thiogalactopyranoside (IPTG). lac repressor encoded by lacI
   6843..6861    +  promoter       T3 promoter: promoter for bacteriophage T3 RNA polymerase
   6889..7115    +  promoter       RSV promoter: Rous sarcoma virus enhancer/promoter
   7116..7296    +  LTR            5' LTR (truncated): truncated 5' long terminal repeat (LTR) from HIV-1
   7343..7468    +  misc_feature   HIV-1 Ψ: packaging signal of human immunodeficiency virus type 1
   7452..7815    +  CDS            HIV-1 gag (fragment): gag protein from human immunodeficiency virus 1; gag
   7961..8194    +  misc_feature   RRE: The Rev response element (RRE) of HIV-1 allows for Rev-dependent mRNA export from the nucleus to the cytoplasm.
   8571..8671    +  CDS            Rev (fragment): human immunodeficiency virus 1 (HIV-1) Rev protein; rev; enhances nuclear export of unspliced and incompletely spliced viral mRNAs
   8689..8806    +  misc_feature   cPPT/CTS: central polypurine tract and central termination sequence of HIV-1
   8824..8844    +  protein_bind   attB4: mutant version of attB; core recombination site for the Gateway® BP reaction BP Clonase™
