[The description below was written by a language model from this plasmid's Addgene catalogue record and pLannotate feature annotations shown in this document.]
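Description:
pEpicVector3mC_Puro-T2A-mCherry-ProtC-FLAG-AU1 is a third-generation-style, self-inactivating HIV-1 lentiviral transfer plasmid of about 8.8 kb, built on a commercial pLV backbone. In bacteria it is maintained through a high-copy ColE1/pUC origin and selected with ampicillin via the bla gene. The backbone also carries an f1 origin, an SV40 origin and remnants of lac and T7/T3 cloning elements. The viral portion has an RSV promoter driving a truncated 5' LTR, followed by the Ψ packaging signal with a partial gag sequence, the Rev response element and the cPPT/CTS. Downstream of the cargo are a WPRE, a ΔU3 3' LTR and an SV40 polyadenylation signal. These parts allow Rev-dependent production of packageable genomic RNA and leave the integrated provirus without LTR promoter activity.

The cargo is a single synthetic open reading frame expressed from the human EF1A promoter with its intron A, flanked by Gateway attB sites left over from vector assembly. It encodes puromycin N-acetyltransferase, a T2A ribosome-skipping peptide and mCherry. The two proteins are therefore made separately from one transcript, so transduced cells can be both selected with puromycin and detected by red fluorescence. According to the record, mCherry carries three short epitope tags in tandem at its C-terminus: Protein C, FLAG and AU1. The automated annotation detects only the FLAG unit, but there is unannotated space on either side of it between mCherry and attB2.

The tag trio acts as an antibody-readable barcode. The depositor lists this plasmid as number 19 of 20 mCherry tag combinations, designed for spatial epitope barcoding. In that approach, cell populations marked with different combinations can be told apart and their clones tracked in tumour tissue by multiplexed imaging.
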