Addgene plasmid #162117: pEpicVector3mC_Puro-T2A-mCherry-ProtC-FLAG-AU1
Purpose: mCherry linked to 3 tags on the C-terminus as barcodes. Puromycin resistant.
Depositing lab: Julien Sage. Depositing organization: Stanford University. Publication: Spatial epitope barcoding reveals clonal tumor patch behaviors. Rovira-Clave X, Drainas AP, Jiang S, Bai Y, Baron M, Zhu B, Dallas AE, Lee MC, Chu TP, Holzem A, Ayyagari R, Bhattacharya D, McCaffrey EF, Greenwald NF, Markovic M, Coles GL, Angelo M, Bassik MC, Sage J, Nolan GP. Cancer Cell. 2022 Nov 14;40(11):1423-1439.e11. doi: 10.1016/j.ccell.2022.09.014. Epub 2022 Oct 13. PubMed 36240778.
Backbone
  Vector backbone: pLV
  Backbone manufacturer: Vectorbuilder
  Vector type: Lentiviral
  Selectable markers: Puromycin
Growth in bacteria
  Bacterial resistance: Ampicillin, 100 μg/mL
  Growth temperature: 37°C
  Growth strain: NEB Stable
  Copy number: High Copy
Gene/Insert
  Gene/Insert name: Puromycin resistant; mCherry linked to ProtC-FLAG-AU1 (alt name: mC-3-PFA)
  Species: Synthetic
  Mutation: WT
  Promoter: EF1A
  Tag / fusion protein: ProtC-FLAG-AU1 (C terminal on insert)
  Cloning method: Unknown
  Sequencing primers: 3′ aaaggagctgacaggtggtg
Terms and licenses: Academic/Nonprofit Terms; Industry Terms: Not Available to Industry
Depositor comments: #19 out of 20 mCherry tagged combinations . Please visit https://doi.org/10.1101/2021.06.29.449991 for bioRxiv preprint.
How to cite: pEpicVector3mC_Puro-T2A-mCherry-ProtC-FLAG-AU1 was a gift from Julien Sage (Addgene plasmid # 162117 ; http://n2t.net/addgene:162117 ; RRID:Addgene_162117)
